>Addgene plasmid #160339 | pMTU-DO-URA-C4 | depositor full sequence | sequence record 310500 | pMTU-DO-URA-C4 sequence 4471 bps
CCCTGAATTCGCATCTAGACTGATGAGACGTGGTAGAGCCACAAACAGCCGGTACAAGCAACGATCTCCA
GGACCATCTGAATCATGCGCGGATGACACGAACTCACGACGGCGATCACAGACATTAACCCACAGTACAG
ACACTGCGACAACGTGGCAATTCGTCGCAATACAACGTGAGACCGAAAGTGAAACGTGATTTCATGCGTC
ATTTTGAACATTTTGTAAATCTTATTTAATAATGTGTGCGGCAATTCACATTTAATTTATGAATGTTTTC
TTAACATCGCGGCAACTCAAGAAACGGCAGGTTCGGATCTTAGCTACTAGAGAAAGAGGAGAAATACTAG
ATGCGTAAAGGCGAAGAGCTGTTCACTGGTGTCGTCCCTATTCTGGTGGAACTGGATGGTGATGTCAACG
GTCATAAGTTTTCCGTGCGTGGCGAGGGTGAAGGTGACGCAACTAATGGTAAACTGACGCTGAAGTTCAT
CTGTACTACTGGTAAACTGCCGGTTCCTTGGCCGACTCTGGTAACGACGCTGACTTATGGTGTTCAGTGC
TTTGCTCGTTATCCGGACCATATGAAGCAGCATGACTTCTTCAAGTCCGCCATGCCGGAAGGCTATGTGC
AGGAACGCACGATTTCCTTTAAGGATGACGGCACGTACAAAACGCGTGCGGAAGTGAAATTTGAAGGCGA
TACCCTGGTAAACCGCATTGAGCTGAAAGGCATTGACTTTAAAGAGGACGGCAATATCCTGGGCCATAAG
CTGGAATACAATTTTAACAGCCACAATGTTTACATCACCGCCGATAAACAAAAAAATGGCATTAAAGCGA
ATTTTAAAATTCGCCACAACGTGGAGGATGGCAGCGTGCAGCTGGCTGATCACTACCAGCAAAACACTCC
AATCGGTGATGGTCCTGTTCTGCTGCCAGACAATCACTATCTGAGCACGCAAAGCGTTCTGTCTAAAGAT
CCGAACGAGAAACGCGATCATATGGTTCTGCTGGAGTTCGTAACCGCAGCGGGCATCACGCATGGTATGG
ATGAACTGTACAAATGACCAGGCATCAAATAAAACGAAAGGCTCAGTCGAAAGACTGGGCCTTTCGTTTT
ATCTGTTGTTTGTCGGTGAACGCTCTCTACTAGAGTCACACTGGCTCACCTTCGGGTGGGCCTTTCTGCG
TTTATAGGTCTCAGCTGGAAATCTGCTCGTCAGTGGTGCTCACACTGACGAATCATGTACAGATCATACC
GATGACTGCCTGGCGACTCACAACTAAGCAAGACAGCCGGAACCAGCGCCGGCGAACACCACTGCATATA
TGGCATATCACAACAGTCCACGTCTCAAGCAGTTACAGAGATGTTACGAACCACTAGTGCACTGCAGTAC
ACGGTTTCCTTGAAATTTTTTTGATTCGGTAATCTCCGAACAGAAGGAAGAACGAAGGAAGGAGCACAGA
CTTAGATTGGTATATATACGCATATGTAGTGTTGAAGAAACATGAAATTGCCCAGTATTCTTAACCCAAC
TGCACAGAACAAAAACGTGCAGGAAACGAAGATAAATCATGTCGAAAGCTACATATAAGGAACGTGCTGC
TACTCATCCTAGTCCTGTTGCTGCCAAGCTATTTAATATCATGCACGAAAAGCAAACAAACTTGTGTGCT
TCATTGGATGTTCGTACCACCAAGGAATTACTGGAGTTAGTTGAAGCATTAGGTCCCAAAATTTGTTTAC
TAAAAACACATGTGGATATCTTGACTGATTTTTCCATGGAGGGCACAGTTAAGCCGCTAAAGGCATTATC
CGCCAAGTACAATTTTTTACTCTTCGAGGACAGAAAATTTGCTGACATTGGTAATACAGTCAAATTGCAG
TACTCTGCGGGTGTATACAGAATAGCAGAATGGGCAGACATTACGAATGCACACGGTGTGGTGGGCCCAG
GTATTGTTAGCGGTTTGAAGCAGGCGGCAGAAGAAGTAACAAAGGAACCTAGAGGCCTTTTGATGTTAGC
AGAATTGTCATGCAAGGGCTCCCTATCTACTGGAGAATATACTAAGGGTACTGTTGACATTGCGAAGAGC
GACAAAGATTTTGTTATCGGCTTTATTGCTCAAAGAGACATGGGTGGAAGAGATGAAGGTTACGATTGGT
TGATTATGACACCCGGTGTGGGTTTAGATGACAAGGGAGATGCATTGGGTCAACAGTATAGAACCGTGGA
TGATGTGGTTTCTACAGGATCTGACATTATTATTGTTGGAAGAGGACTATTTGCAAAGGGAAGGGATGCT
AAGGTAGAGGGTGAACGTTACAGAAAAGCAGGCTGGGAAGCATATTTGAGAAGATGCGGCCAGCAAAACT
AAAAAACTGTATTATAAGTAAATGCATGTATACTAAACTCACAAATTAGAGCTTCAATTTAATTATATCA
GTTATTACCCGAGTCAATACTTTCTAACATTGACCATTTTGCATCATTTTGTTACGGAAAAGTGCTTTCC
AATCATATATAATTAAAACTAGCGGATCACATTAAAAAGTTCATCCAAAGTGAAAAAACATTCTAAATTT
AGTAGACAGCAATTGTTTTAAAAGGGTGTTCCTATTTTCATATAACGGAGAGAGTTAAGCTTCCTGTATA
CAATTAGCAAATATTTTCACTATAGAGACCTGGGACCCGAGCGGCCGCGTGTTACAACCAATTAACCAAT
TCTGATTAGAAAAACTCATCGAGCATCAAATGAAACTGCAATTTATTCATATCAGGATTATCAATACCAT
ATTTTTGAAAAAGCCGTTTCTGTAATGAAGGAGAAAACTCACCGAGGCAGTTCCATAGGATGGCAAGATC
CTGGTATCGGTCTGCGATTCCGACTCGTCCAACATCAATACAACCTATTAATTTCCCCTCGTCAAAAATA
AGGTTATCAAGTGAGAAATCACCATGAGTGACGACTGAATCCGGTGAGAATGGCAAAAGCTTATGCATTT
CTTTCCAGACTTGTTCAACAGGCCAGCCATTACGCTCGTCATCAAAATCACTCGCATCAACCAAACCGTT
ATTCATTCGTGATTGCGCCTGAGCGAGGCGAAATACGCGATCGCTGTTAAAAGGACAATTACAAACAGGA
ATCGAATGCAACCGGCGCAGGAACACTGCCAGCGCATCAACAATATTTTCACCTGAATCAGGATATTCTT
CTAATACCTGGAATGCTGTTTTCCCGGGGATCGCAGTGGTGAGTAACCATGCATCATCAGGAGTACGGAT
AAAATGCTTGATGGTCGGAAGAGGCATAAATTCCGTCAGCCAGTTTAGTCTGACCATCTCATCTGTAACA
TCATTGGCAACGCTACCTTTGCCATGTTTCAGAAACAACTCTGGCGCATCGGGCTTCCCATACAATCGAT
AGATTGTCGCACCTGATTGCCCGACATTATCGCGAGCCCATTTATACCCATATAAATCAGCATCCATGTT
GGAATTTAATCGCGGCCTGGAGCAAGACGTTTCCCGTTGAATATGGCTCATAACACCCCTTGTATTACTG
TTTATGTAAGCAGACAGTTTTATTGTTCATGATGATATATTTTTATCTTGTGCAATGTAACATCAGAGAT
TTTGAGACACAACGTGGCTTTGTTGAATAAATCGAACTTTTGCTGAGTTGAAGGATCAGTCATGACCAAA
ATCCCTTAACGTGAGTTTTCGTTCCACTGAGCGTCAGACCCCGTAGAAAAGATCAAAGGATCTTCTTGAG
ATCCTTTTTTTCTGCGCGTAATCTGCTGCTTGCAAACAAAAAAACCACCGCTACCAGCGGTGGTTTGTTT
GCCGGATCAAGAGCTACCAACTCTTTTTCCGAAGGTAACTGGCTTCAGCAGAGCGCAGATACCAAATACT
GTTCTTCTAGTGTAGCCGTAGTTAGGCCACCACTTCAAGAACTCTGTAGCACCGCCTACATACCTCGCTC
TGCTAATCCTGTTACCAGTGGCTGCTGCCAGTGGCGATAAGTCGTGTCTTACCGGGTTGGACTCAAGACG
ATAGTTACCGGATAAGGCGCAGCGGTCGGGCTGAACGGGGGGTTCGTGCACACAGCCCAGCTTGGAGCGA
ACGACCTACACCGAACTGAGATACCTACAGCGTGAGCTATGAGAAAGCGCCACGCTTCCCGAAGGGAGAA
AGGCGGACAGGTATCCGGTAAGCGGCAGGGTCGGAACAGGAGAGCGCACGAGGGAGCTTCCAGGGGGAAA
CGCCTGGTATCTTTATAGTCCTGTCGGGTTTCGCCACCTCTGACTTGAGCGTCGATTTTTGTGATGCTCG
TCAGGGGGGCGGAGCCTATGGAAAAACGCCAGCAACGCGGCCTTTTTACGGTTCCTGGCCTTTTGCTGGC
CTTTTGCTCACATGTTCTTTCCTGCGTTATCCCCTGATTCTGTGGATAACCGTGCGGCCGC
Features (pLannotate 1.2.2; 7 found; start..end, strand, type, name):
    351..1064    +  CDS            superfolder GFP: GFP variant that folds robustly even when fused to poorly folded proteins (Pédelacq et al., 2006)
   1076..1147    +  terminator     rrnB T1 terminator: transcription terminator T1 from the E. coli rrnB gene
   1163..1190    +  terminator     T7Te terminator: phage T7 early transcription terminator
   1402..1578    +  promoter       URA3 promoter (fragment): S. cerevisiae URA3
   1579..2382    +  CDS            URA3: orotidine-5'-phosphate decarboxylase, required for uracil biosynthesis; S. cerevisiae URA3; yeast auxotrophic marker, counterselectable with 5-fluoroorotic acid (5-FOA)
   2736..3551    -  CDS            KanR: aminoglycoside phosphotransferase; aph(3')-Ia; confers resistance to kanamycin in bacteria or G418 (Geneticin®) in eukaryotes
   3776..4364    +  rep_origin     ori: high-copy-number ColE1/pMB1/pBR322/pUC origin of replication
