>Addgene plasmid #160339 | pMTU-DO-URA-C4 | addgene full sequence | sequence record 317968 | Addgene NGS Result
GTCATAAGTTTTCCGTGCGTGGCGAGGGTGAAGGTGACGCAACTAATGGTAAACTGACGCTGAAGTTCAT
CTGTACTACTGGTAAACTGCCGGTTCCTTGGCCGACTCTGGTAACGACGCTGACTTATGGTGTTCAGTGC
TTTGCTCGTTATCCGGACCATATGAAGCAGCATGACTTCTTCAAGTCCGCCATGCCGGAAGGCTATGTGC
AGGAACGCACGATTTCCTTTAAGGATGACGGCACGTACAAAACGCGTGCGGAAGTGAAATTTGAAGGCGA
TACCCTGGTAAACCGCATTGAGCTGAAAGGCATTGACTTTAAAGAGGACGGCAATATCCTGGGCCATAAG
CTGGAATACAATTTTAACAGCCACAATGTTTACATCACCGCCGATAAACAAAAAAATGGCATTAAAGCGA
ATTTTAAAATTCGCCACAACGTGGAGGATGGCAGCGTGCAGCTGGCTGATCACTACCAGCAAAACACTCC
AATCGGTGATGGTCCTGTTCTGCTGCCAGACAATCACTATCTGAGCACGCAAAGCGTTCTGTCTAAAGAT
CCGAACGAGAAACGCGATCATATGGTTCTGCTGGAGTTCGTAACCGCAGCGGGCATCACGCATGGTATGG
ATGAACTGTACAAATGACCAGGCATCAAATAAAACGAAAGGCTCAGTCGAAAGACTGGGCCTTTCGTTTT
ATCTGTTGTTTGTCGGTGAACGCTCTCTACTAGAGTCACACTGGCTCACCTTCGGGTGGGCCTTTCTGCG
TTTATAGGTCTCAGCTGGAAATCTGCTCGTCAGTGGTGCTCACACTGACGAATCATGTACAGATCATACC
GATGACTGCCTGGCGACTCACAACTAAGCAAGACAGCCGGAACCAGCGCCGGCGAACACCACTGCATATA
TGGCATATCACAACAGTCCACGTCTCAAGCAGTTACAGAGATGTTACGAACCACTAGTGCACTGCAGTAC
ACGGTTTCCTTGAAATTTTTTTGATTCGGTAATCTCCGAACAGAAGGAAGAACGAAGGAAGGAGCACAGA
CTTAGATTGGTATATATACGCATATGTAGTGTTGAAGAAACATGAAATTGCCCAGTATTCTTAACCCAAC
TGCACAGAACAAAAACGTGCAGGAAACGAAGATAAATCATGTCGAAAGCTACATATAAGGAACGTGCTGC
TACTCATCCTAGTCCTGTTGCTGCCAAGCTATTTAATATCATGCACGAAAAGCAAACAAACTTGTGTGCT
TCATTGGATGTTCGTACCACCAAGGAATTACTGGAGTTAGTTGAAGCATTAGGTCCCAAAATTTGTTTAC
TAAAAACACATGTGGATATCTTGACTGATTTTTCCATGGAGGGCACAGTTAAGCCGCTAAAGGCATTATC
CGCCAAGTACAATTTTTTACTCTTCGAGGACAGAAAATTTGCTGACATTGGTAATACAGTCAAATTGCAG
TACTCTGCGGGTGTATACAGAATAGCAGAATGGGCAGACATTACGAATGCACACGGTGTGGTGGGCCCAG
GTATTGTTAGCGGTTTGAAGCAGGCGGCAGAAGAAGTAACAAAGGAACCTAGAGGCCTTTTGATGTTAGC
AGAATTGTCATGCAAGGGCTCCCTATCTACTGGAGAATATACTAAGGGTACTGTTGACATTGCGAAGAGC
GACAAAGATTTTGTTATCGGCTTTATTGCTCAAAGAGACATGGGTGGAAGAGATGAAGGTTACGATTGGT
TGATTATGACACCCGGTGTGGGTTTAGATGACAAGGGAGATGCATTGGGTCAACAGTATAGAACCGTGGA
TGATGTGGTTTCTACAGGATCTGACATTATTATTGTTGGAAGAGGACTATTTGCAAAGGGAAGGGATGCT
AAGGTAGAGGGTGAACGTTACAGAAAAGCAGGCTGGGAAGCATATTTGAGAAGATGCGGCCAGCAAAACT
AAAAAACTGTATTATAAGTAAATGCATGTATACTAAACTCACAAATTAGAGCTTCAATTTAATTATATCA
GTTATTACCCGAGTCAATACTTTCTAACATTGACCATTTTGCATCATTTTGTTACGGAAAAGTGCTTTCC
AATCATATATAATTAAAACTAGCGGATCACATTAAAAAGTTCATCCAAAGTGAAAAAACATTCTAAATTT
AGTAGACAGCAATTGTTTTAAAAGGGTGTTCCTATTTTCATATAACGGAGAGAGTTAAGCTTCCTGTATG
CAATTAGCAAATATTTTCACTGTAGAGTTCTGGGACCCGAGCGGCCGCGTGTTACAACCAATTAACCAAT
TCTGATTAGAAAAACTCATCGAGCATCAAATGAAACTGCAATTTATTCATATCAGGATTATCAATACCAT
ATTTTTGAAAAAGCCGTTTCTGTAATGAAGGAGAAAACTCACCGAGGCAGTTCCATAGGATGGCAAGATC
CTGGTATCGGTCTGCGATTCCGACTCGTCCAACATCAATACAACCTATTAATTTCCCCTCGTCAAAAATA
AGGTTATCAAGTGAGAAATCACCATGAGTGACGACTGAATCCGGTGAGAATGGCAAAAGCTTATGCATTT
CTTTCCAGACTTGTTCAACAGGCCAGCCATTACGCTCGTCATCAAAATCACTCGCATCAACCAAACCGTT
ATTCATTCGTGATTGCGCCTGAGCGAGGCGAAATACGCGATCGCTGTTAAAAGGACAATTACAAACAGGA
ATCGAATGCAACCGGCGCAGGAACACTGCCAGCGCATCAACAATATTTTCACCTGAATCAGGATATTCTT
CTAATACCTGGAATGCTGTTTTCCCGGGGATCGCAGTGGTGAGTAACCATGCATCATCAGGAGTACGGAT
AAAATGCTTGATGGTCGGAAGAGGCATAAATTCCGTCAGCCAGTTTAGTCTGACCATCTCATCTGTAACA
TCATTGGCAACGCTACCTTTGCCATGTTTCAGAAACAACTCTGGCGCATCGGGCTTCCCATACAATCGAT
AGATTGTCGCACCTGATTGCCCGACATTATCGCGAGCCCATTTATACCCATATAAATCAGCATCCATGTT
GGAATTTAATCGCGGCCTGGAGCAAGACGTTTCCCGTTGAATATGGCTCATAACACCCCTTGTATTACTG
TTTATGTAAGCAGACAGTTTTATTGTTCATGATGATATATTTTTATCTTGTGCAATGTAACATCAGAGAT
TTTGAGACACAACGTGGCTTTGTTGAATAAATCGAACTTTTGCTGAGTTGAAGGATCAGTCATGACCAAA
ATCCCTTAACGTGAGTTTTCGTTCCACTGAGCGTCAGACCCCGTAGAAAAGATCAAAGGATCTTCTTGAG
ATCCTTTTTTTCTGCGCGTAATCTGCTGCTTGCAAACAAAAAAACCACCGCTACCAGCGGTGGTTTGTTT
GCCGGATCAAGAGCTACCAACTCTTTTTCCGAAGGTAACTGGCTTCAGCAGAGCGCAGATACCAAATACT
GTTCTTCTAGTGTAGCCGTAGTTAGGCCACCACTTCAAGAACTCTGTAGCACCGCCTACATACCTCGCTC
TGCTAATCCTGTTACCAGTGGCTGCTGCCAGTGGCGATAAGTCGTGTCTTACCGGGTTGGACTCAAGACG
ATAGTTACCGGATAAGGCGCAGCGGTCGGGCTGAACGGGGGGTTCGTGCACACAGCCCAGCTTGGAGCGA
ACGACCTACACCGAACTGAGATACCTACAGCGTGAGCTATGAGAAAGCGCCACGCTTCCCGAAGGGAGAA
AGGCGGACAGGTATCCGGTAAGCGGCAGGGTCGGAACAGGAGAGCGCACGAGGGAGCTTCCAGGGGGAAA
CGCCTGGTATCTTTATAGTCCTGTCGGGTTTCGCCACCTCTGACTTGAGCGTCGATTTTTGTGATGCTCG
TCAGGGGGGCGGAGCCTATGGAAAAACGCCAGCAACGCGGCCTTTTTACGGTTCCTGGCCTTTTGCTGGC
CTTTTGCTCACATGTTCTTTCCTGCGTTATCCCCTGATTCTGTGGATAACCGTGCGGCCGCCCCTGAATT
CGCATCTAGACTGATGAGACGTGGTAGAGCCACAAACAGCCGGTACAAGCAACGATCTCCAGGACCATCT
GAATCATGCGCGGATGACACGAACTCACGACGGCGATCACAGACATTAACCCACAGTACAGACACTGCGA
CAACGTGGCAATTCGTCGCAATACAACGTGAGACCGAAAGTGAAACGTGATTTCATGCGTCATTTTGAAC
ATTTTGTAAATCTTATTTAATAATGTGTGCGGCAATTCACATTTAATTTATGAATGTTTTCTTAACATCG
CGGCAACTCAAGAAACGGCAGGTTCGGATCTTAGCTACTAGAGAAAGAGGAGAAATACTAGATGCGTAAA
GGCGAAGAGCTGTTCACTGGTGTCGTCCCTATTCTGGTGGAACTGGATGGTGATGTCAACG
Features (pLannotate 1.2.2; 7 found; start..end, strand, type, name):
    656..727     +  terminator     rrnB T1 terminator: transcription terminator T1 from the E. coli rrnB gene
    743..770     +  terminator     T7Te terminator: phage T7 early transcription terminator
    982..1158    +  promoter       URA3 promoter (fragment): S. cerevisiae URA3
   1159..1962    +  CDS            URA3: orotidine-5'-phosphate decarboxylase, required for uracil biosynthesis; S. cerevisiae URA3; yeast auxotrophic marker, counterselectable with 5-fluoroorotic acid (5-FOA)
   2316..3131    -  CDS            KanR: aminoglycoside phosphotransferase; aph(3')-Ia; confers resistance to kanamycin in bacteria or G418 (Geneticin®) in eukaryotes
   3356..3944    +  rep_origin     ori: high-copy-number ColE1/pMB1/pBR322/pUC origin of replication
   4402..644     +  CDS            superfolder GFP (across the origin): GFP variant that folds robustly even when fused to poorly folded proteins (Pédelacq et al., 2006)
