[The description below was written by a language model from this plasmid's Addgene catalogue record and pLannotate feature annotations shown in this document.]
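Description:
pMTU-DO-URA-C4 is an empty-backbone shuttle vector for high-copy gene expression in the yeast Kluyveromyces marxianus. According to the record, it was assembled from parts of the MoClo Yeast Toolkit together with a yeast autonomously replicating sequence supplied by the depositing lab. In E. coli it replicates from a high-copy ColE1/pUC-type origin and is selected with kanamycin through the aph(3')-Ia KanR gene. In yeast, selection relies on the S. cerevisiae URA3 marker, driven by a fragment of its own promoter. URA3 complements uracil auxotrophy and can be counterselected with 5-fluoroorotic acid. The yeast ARS named in the catalogue entry is not picked up as a feature in either annotated table, so its position in the plasmid cannot be stated from the record.

No expression promoter or insert is listed, which fits the construct's role as a destination vector. The cloning position is occupied by a superfolder GFP coding sequence followed by the bacterial rrnB T1 and T7Te transcription terminators. In MoClo-style toolkits, a cassette of this kind usually serves as a bacterial dropout marker: Golden Gate assembly replaces it with the user's transcription units, so correct clones appear as non-fluorescent colonies. The record does not say this outright, although the "DO" in the name is consistent with it. The two sequence records, one from the depositor and one from repository sequencing, are both 4,471 nt and carry the same features in the same order, differing only in the numbering start point. The listed backbone size of 3,445 bp is smaller than this, and the record does not explain the gap. The vector is associated with work engineering K. marxianus as a chassis for producing aromatic compounds.
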