Addgene plasmid #160339: pMTU-DO-URA-C4
Purpose: (Empty Backbone) High-copy expression vector for K. marxianus, uracil selection
Depositing lab: John Morrissey. Depositing organization: University College Cork. Publication: Rational engineering of Kluyveromyces marxianus to create a chassis for the production of aromatic products. Rajkumar AS, Morrissey JP. Microb Cell Fact. 2020 Nov 11;19(1):207. doi: 10.1186/s12934-020-01461-7. PubMed 33176787.
Backbone
  Vector backbone: Constructed from MoClo Yeast Toolkit (Kit # 1000000061) and own yeast ARS (Addgene plasmid 125062)
  Backbone manufacturer: Partially Addgene
  Backbone size (bp): 3445
  Vector type: Yeast Expression ; Kluyveromyces marxianus
  Promoter: n/a
  Selectable markers: URA3
Growth in bacteria
  Bacterial resistance: Kanamycin, 50 μg/mL
  Growth temperature: 37°C
  Growth strain: DH5alpha
  Copy number: High Copy
Gene/Insert
  Sequencing primers: 5′ tttgctggccttttgctc; 3′ gtatacatgcatttacttataatacagt
Terms and licenses: Academic/Nonprofit Terms; Industry Terms: Not Available to Industry
How to cite: pMTU-DO-URA-C4 was a gift from John Morrissey (Addgene plasmid # 160339 ; http://n2t.net/addgene:160339 ; RRID:Addgene_160339)
